>Addgene plasmid #101016 | pFlg262 | addgene full sequence | sequence record 217095 | Addgene NGS Result
TTCGAGCTCGCCCGACATTGATTATTGACTAGTTATTAATAGTAATCAATTACGGGGTCATTAGTTCATA
GCCCATATATGGAGTTCCGCGTTACATAACTTACGGTAAATGGCCCGCCTGGCTGACCGCCCAACGACCC
CCGCCCATTGACGTCAATAATGACGTATGTTCCCATAGTAACGCCAATAGGGACTTTCCATTGACGTCAA
TGGGTGGAGTATTTACGGTAAACTGCCCACTTGGCAGTACATCAAGTGTATCATATGCCAAGTACGCCCC
CTATTGACGTCAATGACGGTAAATGGCCCGCCTGGCATTATGCCCAGTACATGACCTTATGGGACTTTCC
TACTTGGCAGTACATCTACGTATTAGTCATCGCTATTACCATGGTGATGCGGTTTTGGCAGTACATCAAT
GGGCGTGGATAGCGGTTTGACTCACGGGGATTTCCAAGTCTCCACCCCATTGACGTCAATGGGAGTTTGT
TTTGGCACCAAAATCAACGGGACTTTCCAAAATGTCGTAACAACTCCGCCCCATTGACGCAAATGGGCGG
TAGGCGTGTACGGTGGGAGGTCTATATAAGCAGAGCTCGTTTAGTGAACCGTCAGATCGCCTGGAGACGC
CATCCACGCTGTTTTGACCTCCATAGAAGACACCGGGACCGATCCAGCCTCCGCGGCCGGGAACGGTGCA
TTGGAACGCGGATTCCCCGTGCCAAGAGTGACGTAAGTACCGCCTATAGAGTCTATAGGCCCACCCCCTT
GGCTTCGTTAGAACGCGGCTACAATTAATACATAACCTTATGTATCATACACATACGATTTAGGTGACAC
TATAGAATAACATCCACTTTGCCTTTCTCTCCACAGGTGTCCACTCCCAGGTCCAACTGCACCTCGGTTC
TATCGATTGAATTCTATGGTTGGACCAGGGCTTCTTTTTCGCCAATGTAAAAAGGAATATGCCGTACATC
TTTGCCTTTTTCTGCACCGGTTTTCTAGGTGCGGTTGTGGGTGCCAATTTCCCCAACAATATCCAGATAG
GGGGGTTATTTCCAAACCAACAATCACAGGAACATGCGGCTTTTAGGTTTGCTTTGTCACAACTCACGGA
GCCCCCCAAGCTGCTTCCCCAGATCGATATTGTGAACATCAGCGACAGCTTTGAGATGACTTACCGTTTC
TGTTCCCAGTTCTCCAAAGGAGTCTATGCCATCTTTGGATTTTATGAACGAAGGACTGTCAACATGCTGA
CCTCCTTCTGTGGGGCCCTCCATGTGTGCTTCATTACTCCAAGTTTTCCTGTTGACACATCCAATCAATT
TGTCCTTCAGCTACGCCCGGAACTACAGGAAGCTCTCATTAGCATTATCGACCATTACAAGTGGCAAACC
TTTGTCTACATTTATGATGCTGACCGGGGCCTGTCAGTCCTGCAGAGAGTCTTGGATACAGCCGCAGAGA
AGAACTGGCAGGTAACGGCTGTCAACATTCTGACAACCACCGAGGAAGGATACCGGATGCTCTTTCAGGA
CCTGGAGAAGAAAAAGGAGAGGCTGGTGGTGGTTGACTGTGAATCAGAACGCCTCAACGCCATCCTGGGC
CAGATCGTGAAGCTAGAAAAGAATGGCATCGGGTACCACTACATCCTCGCCAATCTGGGCTTCATGGACA
TTGACTTAAATAAGTTCAAGGAGAGCGGAGCCAATGTGACAGGTTTCCAGCTGGTGAACTACACAGACAC
GATCCCAGCCAGAATCATGCAGCAATGGAGGACAAGTGACTCCCGAGACCATACCCTGTCTCTTATACAC
ATCTGGCGCGCCAGCAAGGGCGAGGAGCTGTTCACCGGGGTGGTGCCCATCCTGGTCGAGCTGGACGGCG
ACGTAAACGGCCACAAGTTCAGCGTGTCCGGCGAGGGCGAGGGCGATGCCACCTACGGCAAGCTGACCCT
GAAGTTCATCTGCACCACCGGCAAGCTGCCCGTGCCCTGGCCCACCCTCGTGACCACCCTGACCTACGGC
GTGCAGTGCTTCAGCCGCTACCCCGACCACATGAAGCAGCACGACTTCTTCAAGTCCGCCATGCCCGAAG
GCTACGTCCAGGAGCGCACCATCTTCTTCAAGGACGACGGCAACTACAAGACCCGCGCCGAGGTGAAGTT
CGAGGGCGACACCCTGGTGAACCGCATCGAGCTGAAGGGCATCGACTTCAAGGAGGACGGCAACATCCTG
GGGCACAAGCTGGAGTACAACTACAACAGCCACAACGTCTATATCATGGCCGACAAGCAGAAGAACGGCA
TCAAGGTGAACTTCAAGATCCGCCACAACATCGAGGACGGCAGCGTGCAGCTCGCCGACCACTACCAGCA
GAACACCCCCATCGGCGACGGCCCCGTGCTGCTGCCCGACAACCACTACCTGAGCACCCAGTCCGCCCTG
AGCAAAGACCCCAACGAGAAGCGCGATCACATGGTCCTGCTGGAGTTCGTGACCGCCGCCGGGATCACTC
TCGGCATGGACGAGCTGTACAAGGGTGGGCGCGCCCGGGCAGATGTGTATAAGAGACAGGACCATACCAG
GGTGGACTGGAAGAGGCCAAAGTACACTTCTGCTCTCACCTATGATGGTGTCAAGGTGATGGCTGAGGCC
TTCCAAAGCCTGCGGAGGCAGAGGATTGACATATCCCGCCGGGGGAATGCTGGGGACTGTCTGGCTAACC
CAGCTGTGCCCTGGGGTCAAGGGATCGACATCCAGAGAGCCCTGCAGCAGGTGCGCTTCGAAGGTTTGAC
AGGAAATGTGCAGTTCAACGAGAAAGGGCGCCGGACCAATTACACCCTCCACGTGATCGAAATGAAACAT
GATGGAATCCGAAAGATTGGTTACTGGAATGAAGACGATAAATTTGTCCCCGCAGCCACCGACGCTCAGG
CTGGAGGGGACAACTCAAGCGTCCAGAATAGGACCTACATCGTCACTACTATCCTCGAAGATCCTTACGT
GATGCTTAAAAAGAATGCCAACCAGTTTGAGGGCAATGACCGCTATGAGGGCTACTGTGTGGAGCTGGCT
GCAGAGATCGCCAAGCACGTGGGCTACTCCTACCGACTTGAGATTGTCAGCGACGGCAAATATGGAGCCC
GGGATCCCGACACAAAGGCTTGGAATGGCATGGTGGGAGAACTGGTCTATGGAAGAGCAGACGTGGCTGT
GGCTCCCTTGACCATAACCTTGGTCCGGGAGGAAGTCATCGACTTCTCCAAGCCATTCATGAGTTTGGGA
ATCTCCATTATGATTAAGAAGCCACAGAAGTCCAAGCCAGGTGTCTTCTCCTTTCTTGACCCTTTGGCCT
ATGAGATCTGGATGTGTATAGTGTTTGCCTACATTGGAGTGAGCGTCGTCCTCTTCCTGGTCAGCCGTTT
CAGCCCCTACGAATGGCACAGCGAAGAGTTTGAAGAGGGACGAGACCAGACAACCAGTGACCAGTCAAAT
GAGTTTGGCATATTCAACAGCCTGTGGTTCTCCCTGGGGGCCTTCATGCAGCAAGGATGTGACATTTCCC
CCAGGTCCCTGTCCGGACGCATCGTCGGCGGCGTCTGGTGGTTCTTCACTTTGATCATCATCTCCTCGTA
CACAGCCAACCTGGCTGCCTTCCTGACTGTGGAGAGGATGGTGTCTCCCATTGAGAGTGCAGAGGACCTG
GCAAAGCAGACGGAAATTGCTTATGGGACATTGGAAGCAGGCTCCACTAAGGAGTTCTTCAGGAGATCTA
AAATCGCTGTGTTTGAGAAGATGTGGACATACATGAAGTCTGCAGAACCATCCGTGTTTGTTCGGACCAC
AGAGGAAGGCATGATCAGAGTGAGAAAATCTAAAGGCAAATACGCCTACCTCCTGGAGTCCACCATGAAT
GAGTATATTGAGCAACGAAAGCCCTGTGACACCATGAAAGTGGGAGGTAACTTGGATTCCAAAGGCTATG
GCATTGCGACACCCAAGGGGTCCGCCCTGAGAGGTCCCGTAAACCTAGCGGTTTTGAAACTCAGTGAGCA
AGGCGTCTTAGACAAGCTGAAAAGCAAATGGTGGTACGATAAAGGGGAATGTGGAAGCAAGGACTCCGGA
AGTAAGGACAAGACCAGCGCTTTGAGCCTCAGCAATGTGGCAGGCGTGTTCTACATCCTGATTGGAGGGC
TGGGACTGGCCATGCTGGTTGCCTTAATCGAGTTCTGCTACAAATCCCGTAGCGAGTCGAAGCGGATGAA
GGGTTTCTGTTTGATCCCACAGCAATCCATCAATGAAGCCATACGGACATCGACCCTCCCCCGGAACAGT
GGGGCAGGAGCCAGCGGAGGAGGCGGCAGTGGAGAGAATGGCCGGGTGGTCAGCCAGGACTTCCCCAAGT
CCATGCAATCCATTCCCTGCATGAGTCACAGTTCAGGGATGCCCTTGGGAGCCACAGGATTGTAACTGAA
GCTTGGCCGCCATGGCCCAACTTGTTTATTGCAGCTTATAATGGTTACAAATAAAGCAATAGCATCACAA
ATTTCACAAATAAAGCATTTTTTTCACTGCATTCTAGTTGTGGTTTGTCCAAACTCATCAATGTATCTTA
TCATGTCTGGATCGGGAATTAATTCGGCGCAGCACCATGGCCTGAAATAACCTCTGAAAGAGGAACTTGG
TTAGGTACCTTCTGAGGCGGAAAGAACCAGCTGTGGAATGTGTGTCAGTTAGGGTGTGGAAAGTCCCCAG
GCTCCCCAGCAGGCAGAAGTATGCAAAGCATGCATCTCAATTAGTCAGCAACCAGGTGTGGAAAGTCCCC
AGGCTCCCCAGCAGGCAGAAGTATGCAAAGCATGCATCTCAATTAGTCAGCAACCATAGTCCCGCCCCTA
ACTCCGCCCATCCCGCCCCTAACTCCGCCCAGTTCCGCCCATTCTCCGCCCCATGGCTGACTAATTTTTT
TTATTTATGCAGAGGCCGAGGCCGCCTCGGCCTCTGAGCTATTCCAGAAGTAGTGAGGAGGCTTTTTTGG
AGGCCTAGGCTTTTGCAAAAAGCTGTTAACAGCTTGGCACTGGCCGTCGTTTTACAACGTCGTGACTGGG
AAAACCCTGGCGTTACCCAACTTAATCGCCTTGCAGCACATCCCCCTTTCGCCAGCTGGCGTAATAGCGA
AGAGGCCCGCACCGATCGCCCTTCCCAACAGTTGCGCAGCCTGAATGGCGAATGGCGCCTGATGCGGTAT
TTTCTCCTTACGCATCTGTGCGGTATTTCACACCGCATA
[142 nt withheld, positions 5290-5431]
C
[141 nt withheld, positions 5433-5573]
CCTTTGACGTTGGAGTCCACGTTCTTT
[37 nt withheld, positions 5601-5637]
ACCCTATCTCGGGCTATTCTTTTGATTTATAAGGGATTTTGCCGATTTCGGCCTATTGGTTAAAAAATGA
GCTGATTTAACAAAAATTTAACGCGAATTTTAACAAAATATTAACGTTTACAATTTTATGGTGCACTCTC
AGTACAATCTGCTCTGATGCCGCATAGTTAAGCCAGCCCCGACACCCGCCAACACCCGCTGACGCGCCCT
GACGGGCTTGTCTGCTCCCGGCATCCGCTTACAGACAAGCTGTGACCGTCTCCGGGAGCTGCATGTGTCA
GAGGTTTTCACCGTCATCACCGAAACGCGCGAGACGAAAGGGCCTCGTGATACGCCTATTTTTATAGGTT
AATGTCATGATAATAATGGTTTCTTAGACGTCAGGTGGCACTTTTCGGGGAAATGTGCGCGGAACCCCTA
TTTGTTTATTTTTCTAAATACATTCAAATATGTATCCGCTCATGAGACAATAACCCTGATAAATGCTTCA
ATAATATTGAAAAAGGAAGAGTATGAGTATTCAACATTTCCGTGTCGCCCTTATTCCCTTTTTTGCGGCA
TTTTGCCTTCCTGTTTTTGCTCACCCAGAAACGCTGGTGAAAGTAAAAGATGCTGAAGATCAGTTGGGTG
CACGAGTGGGTTACATCGAACTGGATCTCAACAGCGGTAAGATCCTTGAGAGTTTTCGCCCCGAAGAACG
TTTTCCAATGATGAGCACTTTTAAAGTTCTGCTATGTGGCGCGGTATTATCCCGTATTGACGCCGGGCAA
GAGCAACTCGGTCGCCGCATACACTATTCTCAGAATGACTTGGTTGAGTACTCACCAGTCACAGAAAAGC
ATCTTACGGATGGCATGACAGTAAGAGAATTATGCAGTGCTGCCATAACCATGAGTGATAACACTGCGGC
CAACTTACTTCTGACAACGATCGGAGGACCGAAGGAGCTAACCGCTTTTTTGCACAACATGGGGGATCAT
GTAACTCGCCTTGATCGTTGGGAACCGGAGCTGAATGAAGCCATACCAAACGACGAGCGTGACACCACGA
TGCCTGTAGCAATGGCAACAACGTTGCGCAAACTATTAACTGGCGAACTACTTACTCTAGCTTCCCGGCA
ACAATTAATAGACTGGATGGAGGCGGATAAAGTTGCAGGACCACTTCTGCGCTCGGCCCTTCCGGCTGGC
TGGTTTATTGCTGATAAATCTGGAGCCGGTGAGCGTGGGTCTCGCGGTATCATTGCAGCACTGGGGCCAG
ATGGTAAGCCCTCCCGTATCGTAGTTATCTACACGACGGGGAGTCAGGCAACTATGGATGAACGAAATAG
ACAGATCGCTGAGATAGGTGCCTCACTGATTAAGCATTGGTAACTGTCAGACCAAGTTTACTCATATATA
CTTTAGATTGATTTAAAACTTCATTTTTAATTTAAAAGGATCTAGGTGAAGATCCTTTTTGATAATCTCA
TGACCAAAATCCCTTAACGTGAGTTTTCGTTCCACTGAGCGTCAGACCCCGTAGAAAAGATCAAAGGATC
TTCTTGAGATCCTTTTTTTCTGCGCGTAATCTGCTGCTTGCAAACAAAAAAACCACCGCTACCAGCGGTG
GTTTGTTTGCCGGATCAAGAGCTACCAACTCTTTTTCCGAAGGTAACTGGCTTCAGCAGAGCGCAGATAC
CAAATACTGTTCTTCTAGTGTAGCCGTAGTTAGGCCACCACTTCAAGAACTCTGTAGCACCGCCTACATA
CCTCGCTCTGCTAATCCTGTTACCAGTGGCTGCTGCCAGTGGCGATAAGTCGTGTCTTACCGGGTTGGAC
TCAAGACGATAGTTACCGGATAAGGCGCAGCGGTCGGGCTGAACGGGGGGTTCGTGCACACAGCCCAGCT
TGGAGCGAACGACCTACACCGAACTGAGATACCTACAGCGTGAGCTATGAGAAAGCGCCACGCTTCCCGA
AGGGAGAAAGGCGGACAGGTATCCGGTAAGCGGCAGGGTCGGAACAGGAGAGCGCACGAGGGAGCTTCCA
GGGGGAAACGCCTGGTATCTTTATAGTCCTGTCGGGTTTCGCCACCTCTGACTTGAGCGTCGATTTTTGT
GATGCTCGTCAGGGGGGCGGAGCCTATGGAAAAACGCCAGCAACGCGGCCTTTTTACGGTTCCTGGCCTT
TTGCTGGCCTTTTGCTCACATGTTCTTTCCTGCGTTATCCCCTGATTCTGTGGATAACCGTATTACCGCC
TTTGAGTGAGCTGATACCGCTCGCCGCAGCCGAACGACCGAGCGCAGCGAGTCAGTGAGCGAGGAAGCGG
AAGAGCGCCCAATACGCAAACCGCCTCTCCCCGCGCGTTGGCCGATTCATTAATGCAGCTGGCACGACAG
GTTTCCCGACTGGAAAGCGGGCAGTGAGCGCAACGCAATTAATGTGAGTTAGCTCACTCATTAGGCACCC
CAGGCTTTACACTTTATGCTTCCGGCTCGTATGTTGTGTGGAATTGTGAGCGGATAACAATTTCACACAG
GAAACAGCTATGACATGATTACGAATTAA
Features (pLannotate 1.2.2; 20 found; start..end, strand, type, name):
     14..393     +  enhancer       CMV enhancer: human cytomegalovirus immediate early enhancer
    394..597     +  promoter       CMV promoter: human cytomegalovirus (CMV) immediate early promoter
    733..776     +  intron         CMV intron (fragment): modified intron A from human cytomegalovirus
    828..846     +  promoter       SP6 promoter: promoter for bacteriophage SP6 RNA polymerase
    850..887     +  CDS            IgH signal sequence (fragment): signal sequence from the mouse immunoglobulin heavy chain variable region
    969..4472    +  CDS            Gria1: GRIA1_MOUSE - Also known as Glur1. Experimental evidence at protein level: Swiss-Prot protein existence level 1. Ionotropic glutamate receptor. L-glutamate acts as an excitatory neurotransmitter at many synapses in the central nervous system. Binding of the excitatory neurotransmitter L-glutamate induces a conformation change, leading to the opening of the cation channel, and thereby converts the chemical signal to an electrical impulse. The receptor then desensitizes rapidly and enters a transient inactive state, characterized by the presence of bound agonist. In the presence of CACNG4 or CAC
   4499..4633    +  polyA_signal   SV40 poly(A) signal: SV40 polyadenylation signal
   4702..5059    +  promoter       SV40 promoter: SV40 enhancer and early promoter
   5078..5232    +  CDS            lacZα (fragment): LacZα fragment of β-galactosidase; lacZ fragment
   5238..5289    -  misc_feature   bom (fragment): basis of mobility region from pBR322
   5308..5688    +  rep_origin     M13 ori (sequence partly withheld): M13 bacteriophage origin of replication; arrow indicates direction of (+) strand synthesis
   5764..5813    -  misc_feature   bom (fragment): basis of mobility region from pBR322
   5915..5950    -  CDS            rop (fragment): Rop protein, which maintains plasmids at low copy number; rop
   6045..6149    +  promoter       AmpR promoter: bla
   6150..7010    +  CDS            AmpR: β-lactamase; bla; confers resistance to ampicillin, carbenicillin, and related antibiotics
   7181..7769    +  rep_origin     ori: high-copy-number ColE1/pMB1/pBR322/pUC origin of replication
   7952..8044    +  CDS            lacI (fragment): lac repressor; lacI; The lac repressor binds to the lac operator to inhibit transcription in E. coli. This inhibition can be relieved by adding lactose or isopropyl-β-D-thiogalactopyranoside (IPTG).
   8057..8078    +  protein_bind   CAP binding site: CAP binding activates transcription in the presence of cAMP. E. coli catabolite activator protein
   8093..8123    +  promoter       lac promoter: promoter for the E. coli lac operon
   8131..8147    +  protein_bind   lac operator: The lac repressor binds to the lac operator to inhibit transcription in E. coli. This inhibition can be relieved by adding lactose or isopropyl-β-D-thiogalactopyranoside (IPTG). lac repressor encoded by lacI
