[The description below was written by a language model from this plasmid's Addgene catalogue record and pLannotate feature annotations shown in this document.]
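Description:
pFlg262 is a mammalian expression plasmid of about 8.2 kb, built on a CMV Sport backbone, that encodes the rat AMPA-type ionotropic glutamate receptor subunit GluR1 (Gria1, also called GluA1) with a fluorescent protein inserted within the subunit. The record describes the product as a fluorescent yet functional receptor subunit. It comes from work mapping regions of AMPA receptor subunits that tolerate insertion of green fluorescent protein, but the catalogue fields do not state the exact insertion position or the fluorescent protein variant. In bacteria, the plasmid is maintained at high copy through a ColE1/pUC-type origin and selected with ampicillin via the β-lactamase gene. An M13 phage origin is also present, which in principle permits single-stranded DNA production.

Expression is driven by the human cytomegalovirus immediate early enhancer and promoter, followed by a short fragment annotated as CMV intron A. An SP6 promoter sits just upstream of the insert, where it can serve for in vitro transcription or as a sequencing primer site. The annotated Gria1 coding region spans roughly 3.5 kb. This is longer than a native GluR1 reading frame would be expected to be, which is consistent with an embedded fluorescent protein, although the feature table does not annotate the fluorophore separately and matched the receptor to the mouse orthologue by homology. A brief match to an IgH signal sequence appears upstream of the coding region, and its significance is unclear. Transcripts are terminated by an SV40 polyadenylation signal. An SV40 enhancer/early promoter lies downstream, with no mammalian selection marker annotated after it. The remaining lac, rop and bom fragments are backbone remnants. The construct is suited to transient expression in mammalian cells to visualise GluR1-containing receptors while retaining channel function.
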