Addgene plasmid #101016: pFlg262
Purpose: fluorescent, functional, glutamate receptor subunit
Depositing lab: Thomas Hughes. Depositing organization: Montana State University. Publication: Regions of alpha-amino-5-methyl-3-hydroxy-4-isoxazole propionic acid receptor subunits that are permissive for the insertion of green fluorescent protein. Sheridan DL, Robert A, Cho CH, Howe JR, Hughes TE. Neuroscience. 2006 Aug 25;141(2):837-49. Epub 2006 Jun 12. 10.1016/j.neuroscience.2006.04.052 PubMed 16765522.
Backbone
  Vector backbone: CMV sport
  Backbone manufacturer: life technologies
  Backbone size w/o insert (bp): 4500
  Total vector size (bp): 8186
  Vector type: Mammalian Expression
Growth in bacteria
  Bacterial resistance: Ampicillin, 100 μg/mL
  Growth temperature: 37°C
  Growth strain: DH5alpha
  Copy number: High Copy
Gene/Insert
  Gene/Insert name: GluR 1
  Species: R. norvegicus (rat)
  Mutation: fluorescent protein inserted into subunit
  GenBank ID: NM_031608.1
  Entrez Gene: Gria1 (a.k.a. GluA1, gluR-A)
  Promoter: CMV
  Cloning method: Restriction Enzyme; 5′ cloning site ecoR1 (unknown if destroyed); 3′ cloning site hind III (unknown if destroyed)
  Sequencing primers: 5′ sp6
Terms and licenses: Academic/Nonprofit Terms; Industry Terms: Not Available to Industry
How to cite: pFlg262 was a gift from Thomas Hughes (Addgene plasmid # 101016 ; http://n2t.net/addgene:101016 ; RRID:Addgene_101016)
